Addgene plasmid #200355: pSAH81 - [PVTp | wrmScarlet | tbb-2 UTR]
Purpose: mScarlet BioPart for PVT neurons. (1) Mark neurons or (2) cell-specific expression of transgenes (N or C-terminal fusions, or untagged). Compatible with single-copy insertion (MosTI) or arrays.
Depositing lab: Christian Froekjaer-Jensen. Depositing organization: King Abdullah University of Science and Technology (KAUST).
Backbone
  Vector backbone: Twist Amp High
  Backbone manufacturer: Twist Biosciences
  Vector type: Worm Expression
Growth in bacteria
  Bacterial resistance: Ampicillin, 100 μg/mL
  Growth temperature: 37°C
  Growth strain: DH5alpha
  Copy number: High Copy
Gene/Insert
  Gene/Insert name: [PVTp | wrmScarlet | tbb-2 UTR]
  Species: C. elegans (nematode)
  Promoter: WBGene00006979, zig-2
  Cloning method: Restriction Enzyme; 5′ cloning site Unknown (unknown if destroyed)
Terms and licenses: Academic/Nonprofit Terms; Industry Terms: Not Available to Industry
Depositor comments: See www.wormbuilder.org/BioParts for more information.
How to cite: pSAH81 - [PVTp | wrmScarlet | tbb-2 UTR] was a gift from Christian Froekjaer-Jensen (Addgene plasmid # 200355 ; http://n2t.net/addgene:200355 ; RRID:Addgene_200355)
