[The description below was written by a language model from this plasmid's Addgene catalogue record and pLannotate feature annotations shown in this document.]
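Description:
pSAH81 is a C. elegans expression plasmid from a "BioPart" collection of cell-specific fluorescent modules, built on the synthetic Twist Amp High backbone. It is maintained in E. coli through a high-copy ColE1/pUC-type origin and selected with ampicillin via the β-lactamase gene and its native promoter.

According to the catalogue record, the payload is a three-part cassette: a promoter from the zig-2 gene that directs expression in the PVT neuron, the worm-optimised red fluorescent protein wrmScarlet, and the tbb-2 (β-tubulin) 3′ UTR, which supplies transcript termination and processing. The zig-2 promoter is not annotated in the feature table. It presumably lies in the unannotated region upstream of the reporter, which looks short, so its exact extent cannot be confirmed. mScarlet is detected as two adjacent fragments separated by a small gap. This could reflect an intron of the kind often placed in worm transgenes, but the record does not say so. A tbb-2 terminator fragment follows immediately.

The annotation also finds a partial unc-119 coding sequence, a loxP site spanning the sequence origin, an attB1-like site and a small lacZα remnant. The unc-119 fragment and loxP site may relate to the stated compatibility with MosTI single-copy insertion, but the record does not explain their roles.

The plasmid is intended either to mark PVT neurons with red fluorescence or to serve as a scaffold for PVT-specific expression of other transgenes, as N- or C-terminal wrmScarlet fusions or untagged. It can be delivered as a single-copy MosTI insertion or as an array.
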