Features (pLannotate 1.2.2; 10 found; start..end, strand, type, name):
    478..879     +  CDS            mScarlet (fragment): mScarlet is a basic (constitutively fluorescent) red fluorescent protein published in 2016, derived from synthetic construct. It has moderate acid sensitivity.
    933..1355    +  CDS            mScarlet (fragment): mScarlet is a basic (constitutively fluorescent) red fluorescent protein published in 2016, derived from synthetic construct. It has moderate acid sensitivity.
   1378..1547    +  terminator     tbb-2 terminator (fragment): tbb-2; transcription terminator for the C. elegans tubulin beta-2 gene
   2096..2684    -  rep_origin     ori: high-copy-number ColE1/pMB1/pBR322/pUC origin of replication
   2801..2825    -  protein_bind   attB1: mutant version of attB; recombination site for the Gateway® BP reaction BP Clonase™
   2925..3785    -  CDS            AmpR: β-lactamase; bla; confers resistance to ampicillin, carbenicillin, and related antibiotics
   3786..3890    -  promoter       AmpR promoter: bla
   3977..4020    -  CDS            lacZα (fragment): LacZα fragment of β-galactosidase; lacZ fragment
   4075..4527    +  CDS            unc-119 (fragment): UN119_CAEEL - Experimental evidence at protein level: Swiss-Prot protein existence level 1. Myristoyl-binding protein that acts as a cargo adapter: specifically binds the myristoyl moiety of a subset of N-terminally myristoylated proteins and is required for their localization. Plays a key role in ciliary membrane localization of proteins. Required for the establishment or function of the nervous system. From Caenorhabditis elegans.
   4644..32      +  protein_bind   loxP (across the origin): Cre-mediated recombination occurs in the 8-bp core sequence (GCATACAT). Cre recombinase
>Addgene plasmid #200355 | pSAH81 - [PVTp | wrmScarlet | tbb-2 UTR] | addgene full sequence | sequence record 397613 | Addgene NGS Result
AACTTCGTATAGCATACATTATACGAAGTTATGATATCAAAAATGATTACGCCAAGCTGTAAGTTTAAAC
ATGATCTTACTAACTAACTATTCTCATTTAAATTTTCAGAGCTTAAAAATGGCTGAAATCACTCACAACG
ATGGATACGCTAATGCCTCCTATCCAACGAGTCTTGCCAGTGGTTTTTTCACATGATGAAATCGTTGTTG
GTCATTTGAAAATAACATCAATTACTGCATCACTCTCTCCCCAGATCCAAGGCCCCACTCGGGTTTGCTC
AGAAAGACGCTCAGTATTGGGCGGGGAACATGGGAACAACGACTTTGGTACTATTTCTGTTTTGCCTCTT
CGCGTTCCGCCCCTTCAAACCTTCCTATAAAAAGGATGAGCACACAACTGGGAGTTTAATGTAGCTTTTG
TGATTGTGCTTGTTTCAAACACAAACGTTTAAAAAAAAGAGACCAAAAATGGGGCCCGTTTCAAAGGGAG
AGGCCGTTATAAAAGAATTTATGCGTTTCAAGGTCCACATGGAGGGATCCATGAACGGACACGAGTTCGA
GATCGAGGGAGAGGGAGAGGGACGTCCATACGAGGGAACCCAAACCGCCAAGGTGAGTTTTATTATCGAT
TTTCGGGATTTTCTACTTGTAATTACCTTTTGTTTTTAATAAGTTGCTTTTTTCCAGCTCAAGGTCACCA
AGGGAGGACCACTCCCATTCTCCTGGGACATCCTCTCCCCACAATTCATGTACGGATCCCGTGCCTTCAC
CAAGCACCCAGCCGACATCCCAGACTACTACAAGCAATCCTTCCCAGAGGGATTCAAGTGGGAGCGTGTC
ATGAACTTCGAGGACGGAGGAGCCGTCACCGTCACCCAAGGTAGGTTTTCAGTTTCAATTTTTGTTGCAA
CTACCTCAACTCTATGTTTTCAGACACCTCCCTCGAGGACGGAACCCTCATCTACAAGGTCAAGCTCCGT
GGAACCAACTTCCCACCAGACGGACCAGTCATGCAAAAGAAGACCATGGGATGGGAGGCCTCCACCGAGC
GACTCTACCCAGAGGACGGAGTCCTCAAGGGAGACATCAAGGTAAATTTTTCAAGCTTCTAAATTCCAAA
ATAAACCATTTTAATTTCTTAATTCCAGATGGCCCTCCGGCTCAAGGACGGAGGACGTTACCTCGCCGAC
TTCAAGACCACCTACAAGGCCAAGAAGCCAGTCCAAATGCCAGGAGCCTACAACGTCGACCGTAAGCTCG
ACATCACCTCCCACAACGAGGACTACACCGTCGTCGAGCAATACGAGCGTTCCGAGGGACGTCACTCCAC
CGGAGGAATGGACGAGCTCTACAAGCCCGGGTGATGGTCTCTGAGCTATGCAAAATCCTTTCAAGCATTC
CCTTCTTCTCTATCACTCTTCTTTCTTTTTGTCAAAAAATTCTCTCGCTAATTTATTTGCTTTTTTAATG
TTATTATTTTATGACTTTTTATAGTCACTGAAAAGTTTGCATCTGAGTGAAGTGAATGCTATCAAAATGT
GATTCTGATATCCAGGAAACGGAGAATCTGTGCGGCAATGTCTTATCATTTGAAACGCGCCGTATCGATG
CTGACATCATGCGGCTCCCGTGTTAGTCGAGAAGATGGGTACGGGCCTTTATTCATCCAACACTCTACGG
CTTCTTCAAGAGCTAGTAGGGCACCCTGTAGTTGGAAAGGGATTATTTCGTATGGCGAGCCCATACCGTC
TTTCTTGCGGAAGCTTAACACGATAGGAAGTTGGATAGTTTCGAACGATGGTTCCATACGGAACGCTGTC
TCAAGGATGAGTCTGACGGAGTGTAACTCGAAGGCTAGGTGGAGGCTCAGTGATGATAAGTCTGCGATGG
TGGATGCATGTGTCATGGTCATAGCTGTTTCCTGTGTGAAATTGTTATCCGCTCAGAGGGCACAATCCTA
TTCCGCGCTATCCGACAATCTCCAAGACATTAGGTGGAGTTCAGTTCGGCGTATGGCATATGTCGCTGGA
AAGAACATGTGAGCAAAAGGCCAGCAAAAGGCCAGGAACCGTAAAAAGGCCGCGTTGCTGGCGTTTTTCC
ATAGGCTCCGCCCCCCTGACGAGCATCACAAAAATCGACGCTCAAGTCAGAGGTGGCGAAACCCGACAGG
ACTATAAAGATACCAGGCGTTTCCCCCTGGAAGCTCCCTCGTGCGCTCTCCTGTTCCGACCCTGCCGCTT
ACCGGATACCTGTCCGCCTTTCTCCCTTCGGGAAGCGTGGCGCTTTCTCATAGCTCACGCTGTAGGTATC
TCAGTTCGGTGTAGGTCGTTCGCTCCAAGCTGGGCTGTGTGCACGAACCCCCCGTTCAGCCCGACCGCTG
CGCCTTATCCGGTAACTATCGTCTTGAGTCCAACCCGGTAAGACACGACTTATCGCCACTGGCAGCAGCC
ACTGGTAACAGGATTAGCAGAGCGAGGTATGTAGGCGGTGCTACAGAGTTCTTGAAGTGGTGGCCTAACT
ACGGCTACACTAGAAGAACAGTATTTGGTATCTGCGCTCTGCTGAAGCCAGTTACCTTCGGAAAAAGAGT
TGGTAGCTCTTGATCCGGCAAACAAACCACCGCTGGTAGCGGTGGTTTTTTTGTTTGCAAGCAGCAGATT
ACGCGCAGAAAAAAAGGATCTCAAGAAGATCCTTTGATCTTTTCTACGGGGTCTGACGCTCTATTCAACA
AAGCCGCCGTCCCGTCAAGTCAGCGTAAATGGGTAGGGGGCTTCAAATCGTCCTCGTGATACCAATTCGG
AGCCTGCTTTTTTGTACAAACTTGTTGATAATGGCAATTCAAGGATCTTCACCTAGATCCTTTTAAATTA
AAAATGAAGTTTTAAATCAATCTAAAGTATATATGAGTAAACTTGGTCTGACAGTTACCAATGCTTAATC
AGTGAGGCACCTATCTCAGCGATCTGTCTATTTCGTTCATCCATAGTTGCCTGACTCCCCGTCGTGTAGA
TAACTACGATACGGGAGGGCTTACCATCTGGCCCCAGTGCTGCAATGATACCGCGAGAGCCACGCTCACC
GGCTCCAGATTTATCAGCAATAAACCAGCCAGCCGGAAGGGCCGAGCGCAGAAGTGGTCCTGCAACTTTA
TCCGCCTCCATCCAGTCTATTAATTGTTGCCGGGAAGCTAGAGTAAGTAGTTCGCCAGTTAATAGTTTGC
GCAACGTTGTTGCCATTGCTACAGGCATCGTGGTGTCACGCTCGTCGTTTGGTATGGCTTCATTCAGCTC
CGGTTCCCAACGATCAAGGCGAGTTACATGATCCCCCATGTTGTGCAAAAAAGCGGTTAGCTCCTTCGGT
CCTCCGATCGTTGTCAGAAGTAAGTTGGCCGCAGTGTTATCACTCATGGTTATGGCAGCACTGCATAATT
CTCTTACTGTCATGCCATCCGTAAGATGCTTTTCTGTGACTGGTGAGTACTCAACCAAGTCATTCTGAGA
ATAGTGTATGCGGCGACCGAGTTGCTCTTGCCCGGCGTCAATACGGGATAATACCGCGCCACATAGCAGA
ACTTTAAAAGTGCTCATCATTGGAAAACGTTCTTCGGGGCGAAAACTCTCAAGGATCTTACCGCTGTTGA
GATCCAGTTCGATGTAACCCACTCGTGCACCCAACTGATCTTCAGCATCTTTTACTTTCACCAGCGTTTC
TGGGTGAGCAAAAACAGGAAGGCAAAATGCCGCAAAAAAGGGAATAAGGGCGACACGGAAATGTTGAATA
CTCATACTCTTCCTTTTTCAATATTATTGAAGCATTTATCAGGGTTATTGTCTCATGAGCGGATACATAT
TTGAATGTATTTAGAAAAATAAACAAATAGGGGTTCCGCGCACATTTCCCCGAAAAGTGCCAGATACCTG
AAACAAAACCCATCGTACGGCCAAGGAAGTCTCCAATAACTGTGATCCACCACAAGCGCCAGGGTTTTCC
CAGTCACGACGTTGTAAAACGACGGCCAGTCATGCATAATCCGCACGCATCTGGAATAAGGAAGTGCCAT
TCCGCCTGACCTAAGTGCTTTTCGAGATCGCCAAACCGGAGAACGATCAGGAGAATGATGAGTCGCCACA
GGAGTCGGCAAGATACGTGCGTTATAGATTTGCTCCAAACTTTTTGAAACTCAAAACGGTCGGAGCAACT
GTGGAATTCAAAGTAGGAGACATCCCAATCCATCATTTCCGAATGATCGAACGTCACTTCTTCAAAGATC
GCCTTCTGAAGTGTTTTGACTTTGAATTCGGATTCTGTATTCCGAATTCACGAAACAACTGTGAACATAT
CTATGAGTTCCCTCAACTCTCTCAACAACTCAGTGAGTCATTATTCTAAAAAGTACAATTCAAAAGACTA
ATCTCTTTTTCAGTGGACGACATGATCAACAATCCAAACGAGACTCGTTCTGACAGCTTCTATTTCGTCG
ATAACAAACTCGTCATGCACAACAAAGCCGACTACTCATATGATGCATAAATCTTCATTGTTGAGTTTAT
CTTGTTGATTTTTGAATAAATTATCAACTCTTTACTTTTTAATGGGTTATGAAATAAATAAACATTGAAA
ACTGATAAACAACGTTCATCTCTAT
